Addgene plasmid #76925: WNK3 gRNA (BRDN0001146119)
Purpose: 3rd generation lentiviral gRNA plasmid targeting human WNK3
Depositing lab: John Doench & David Root. Depositing organization: Broad Institute. Publication: Optimized sgRNA design to maximize activity and minimize off-target effects of CRISPR-Cas9. Doench JG, Fusi N, Sullender M, Hegde M, Vaimberg EW, Donovan KF, Smith I, Tothova Z, Wilen C, Orchard R, Virgin HW, Listgarten J, Root DE. Nat Biotechnol. 2016 Jan 18. doi: 10.1038/nbt.3437. PubMed 26780180.
Backbone
  Vector backbone: lentiGuide-Puro
  Backbone manufacturer: Zhang Lab (Addgene plasmid # 52963)
  Vector type: Mammalian Expression, Lentiviral, CRISPR
  Selectable markers: Puromycin
Growth in bacteria
  Bacterial resistance: Ampicillin, 100 μg/mL
  Growth temperature: 37°C
  Growth strain: DH5alpha
  Copy number: High Copy
Gene/Insert
  Gene/Insert name: WNK3 (alt names: WNK3; NM_001002838.3)
  gRNA/shRNA sequence: GAATCGCCACCGACCAACTG
  Species: H. sapiens (human)
  Entrez Gene: WNK3 (a.k.a. PRKWNK3)
  Promoter: hU6
  Cloning method: Unknown
  Sequencing primers: 5′ U6-F; 3′ pS2-R
Terms and licenses: Academic/Nonprofit Terms; Industry Terms: Not Available to Industry
Depositor comments: The gRNA was designed to target the following Genbank reference sequence(s): NM_001002838.3,NM_020922.4. Note that this plasmid does NOT contain Cas9. It should be used in conjunction with lentiCas9-Blast (Addgene #52962) or otherwise with cell lines already expressing Cas9. Browse the full kinome gRNA library at http://www.addgene.org/pooled-library/broadgpp-human-kinome/ or visit http://www.broadinstitute.org/rnai/public/ for detailed protocols and information.
How to cite: WNK3 gRNA (BRDN0001146119) was a gift from John Doench & David Root (Addgene plasmid # 76925 ; http://n2t.net/addgene:76925 ; RRID:Addgene_76925)
