[The description below was written by a language model from this plasmid's Addgene catalogue record and pLannotate feature annotations shown in this document.]
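Description:
WNK3 gRNA (BRDN0001146119) is a third-generation lentiviral CRISPR guide plasmid built on the lentiGuide-Puro backbone. It expresses a single guide RNA directed against human WNK3 (also known as PRKWNK3). The plasmid is propagated in E. coli through a high-copy ColE1/pUC-type origin with ampicillin selection (AmpR, β-lactamase). It also carries an f1 origin and remnants of lac and phage-promoter sequence from the cloning backbone.

The lentiviral transfer cassette starts with an RSV promoter fused to a truncated HIV-1 5' LTR, which makes genomic RNA production independent of Tat. Next come the Ψ packaging signal with a partial gag sequence, the Rev response element, and a central polypurine tract. A self-inactivating ΔU3 3' LTR closes the cassette, followed by an SV40 polyadenylation signal.

Two expression units sit between the LTRs. In the first, a human U6 RNA polymerase III promoter drives the WNK3-targeting spacer, which is joined to the Streptococcus pyogenes Cas9 guide scaffold. In the second, an EF-1α core promoter with its intron A drives puromycin N-acetyltransferase, allowing selection of transduced mammalian cells. A WPRE downstream enhances transcript expression.

The plasmid does not encode Cas9, so it has to be used with a separate Cas9 vector such as lentiCas9-Blast or in cells that already express Cas9. The guide was designed against two WNK3 reference transcripts and belongs to a human kinome gRNA collection. It is suited to knockout or loss-of-function studies of this kinase after lentiviral delivery. The record does not state the cloning method.
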