Features (pLannotate 1.2.2; 29 found; start..end, strand, type, name):
     14..80      +  CDS            small t antigen (fragment): SV40 (simian virus 40) small t antigen
    106..317     +  promoter       EF-1α core promoter: core promoter for human elongation factor EF-1α
    318..1256    +  intron         EF-1α intron A: intron upstream of the start codon of human EF-1α
   1278..1877    +  CDS            PuroR (fragment): puromycin N-acetyltransferase; pac from Streptomyces; confers resistance to puromycin
   1893..2481    +  misc_feature   WPRE: woodchuck hepatitis virus posttranscriptional regulatory element
   2532..2551    +  misc_feature   cPPT/CTS (fragment): central polypurine tract and central termination sequence of HIV-1
   2553..2786    +  LTR            3' LTR (ΔU3): self-inactivating 3' long terminal repeat (LTR) from HIV-1
   2864..2985    +  polyA_signal   SV40 poly(A) signal: SV40 polyadenylation signal
   3025..3160    +  rep_origin     SV40 ori: SV40 origin of replication
   3181..3199    -  promoter       T7 promoter: promoter for bacteriophage T7 RNA polymerase
   3207..3362    +  CDS            lacZα (fragment): LacZα fragment of β-galactosidase; lacZ fragment
   3367..3795    +  rep_origin     f1 ori (sequence partly withheld): f1 bacteriophage origin of replication; arrow indicates direction of (+) strand synthesis
   3848..3952    +  promoter       AmpR promoter: bla
   3953..4813    +  CDS            AmpR: β-lactamase; bla; confers resistance to ampicillin, carbenicillin, and related antibiotics
   4984..5572    +  rep_origin     ori: high-copy-number ColE1/pMB1/pBR322/pUC origin of replication
   5755..5847    +  CDS            lacI (fragment): lac repressor; lacI; The lac repressor binds to the lac operator to inhibit transcription in E. coli. This inhibition can be relieved by adding lactose or isopropyl-β-D-thiogalactopyranoside (IPTG).
   5860..5881    +  protein_bind   CAP binding site: CAP binding activates transcription in the presence of cAMP. E. coli catabolite activator protein
   5896..5926    +  promoter       lac promoter: promoter for the E. coli lac operon
   5934..5950    +  protein_bind   lac operator: The lac repressor binds to the lac operator to inhibit transcription in E. coli. This inhibition can be relieved by adding lactose or isopropyl-β-D-thiogalactopyranoside (IPTG). lac repressor encoded by lacI
   5995..6013    +  promoter       T3 promoter: promoter for bacteriophage T3 RNA polymerase
   6041..6267    +  promoter       RSV promoter: Rous sarcoma virus enhancer/promoter
   6268..6448    +  LTR            5' LTR (truncated): truncated 5' long terminal repeat (LTR) from HIV-1
   6495..6620    +  misc_feature   HIV-1 Ψ: packaging signal of human immunodeficiency virus type 1
   6604..6967    +  CDS            HIV-1 gag (fragment): gag protein from human immunodeficiency virus 1; gag
   7113..7346    +  misc_feature   RRE: The Rev response element (RRE) of HIV-1 allows for Rev-dependent mRNA export from the nucleus to the cytoplasm.
   7723..7749    +  CDS            Rev (fragment): human immunodeficiency virus 1 (HIV-1) Rev protein; rev; enhances nuclear export of unspliced and incompletely spliced viral mRNAs
   7753..7993    +  promoter       U6 promoter: RNA polymerase III promoter for human U6 snRNA
   8023..8098    +  misc_RNA       gRNA scaffold: guide RNA scaffold for the Streptococcus pyogenes CRISPR/Cas9 system
   8154..8271    +  misc_feature   cPPT/CTS: central polypurine tract and central termination sequence of HIV-1
>Addgene plasmid #76925 | WNK3 gRNA (BRDN0001146119) | addgene full sequence | sequence record 186774 | Addgene Assembled Sequence
CCCGGGTGCAAAGATGGATAAAGTTTTAAACAGAGAGGAATCTTTGCAGCTAATGGACCTTCTAGGTCTT
GAAAGGAGTGGGAATTGGCTCCGGTGCCCGTCAGTGGGCAGAGCGCACATCGCCCACAGTCCCCGAGAAG
TTGGGGGGAGGGGTCGGCAATTGATCCGGTGCCTAGAGAAGGTGGCGCGGGGTAAACTGGGAAAGTGATG
TCGTGTACTGGCTCCGCCTTTTTCCCGAGGGTGGGGGAGAACCGTATATAAGTGCAGTAGTCGCCGTGAA
CGTTCTTTTTCGCAACGGGTTTGCCGCCAGAACACAGGTAAGTGCCGTGTGTGGTTCCCGCGGGCCTGGC
CTCTTTACGGGTTATGGCCCTTGCGTGCCTTGAATTACTTCCACCTGGCTGCAGTACGTGATTCTTGATC
CCGAGCTTCGGGTTGGAAGTGGGTGGGAGAGTTCGAGGCCTTGCGCTTAAGGAGCCCCTTCGCCTCGTGC
TTGAGTTGAGGCCTGGCCTGGGCGCTGGGGCCGCCGCGTGCGAATCTGGTGGCACCTTCGCGCCTGTCTC
GCTGCTTTCGATAAGTCTCTAGCCATTTAAAATTTTTGATGACCTGCTGCGACGCTTTTTTTCTGGCAAG
ATAGTCTTGTAAATGCGGGCCAAGATCTGCACACTGGTATTTCGGTTTTTGGGGCCGCGGGCGGCGACGG
GGCCCGTGCGTCCCAGCGCACATGTTCGGCGAGGCGGGGCCTGCGAGCGCGGCCACCGAGAATCGGACGG
GGGTAGTCTCAAGCTGGCCGGCCTGCTCTGGTGCCTGGCCTCGCGCCGCCGTGTATCGCCCCGCCCTGGG
CGGCAAGGCTGGCCCGGTCGGCACCAGTTGCGTGAGCGGAAAGATGGCCGCTTCCCGGCCCTGCTGCAGG
GAGCTCAAAATGGAGGACGCGGCGCTCGGGAGAGCGGGCGGGTGAGTCACCCACACAAAGGAAAAGGGCC
TTTCCGTCCTCAGCCGTCGCTTCATGTGACTCCACGGAGTACCGGGCGCCGTCCAGGCACCTCGATTAGT
TCTCGAGCTTTTGGAGTACGTCGTCTTTAGGTTGGGGGGAGGGGTTTTATGCGATGGAGTTTCCCCACAC
TGAGTGGGTGGAGACTGAAGTTAGGCCAGCTTGGCACTTGATGTAATTCTCCTTGGAATTTGCCCTTTTT
GAGTTTGGATCTTGGTTCATTCTCAAGCCTCAGACAGTGGTTCAAAGTTTTTTTCTTCCATTTCAGGTGT
CGTGACGTACGGCCACCATGACCGAGTACAAGCCCACGGTGCGCCTCGCCACCCGCGACGACGTCCCCAG
GGCCGTACGCACCCTCGCCGCCGCGTTCGCCGACTACCCCGCCACGCGCCACACCGTCGATCCGGACCGC
CACATCGAGCGGGTCACCGAGCTGCAAGAACTCTTCCTCACGCGCGTCGGGCTCGACATCGGCAAGGTGT
GGGTCGCGGACGACGGCGCCGCCGTGGCGGTCTGGACCACGCCGGAGAGCGTCGAAGCGGGGGCGGTGTT
CGCCGAGATCGGCCCGCGCATGGCCGAGTTGAGCGGTTCCCGGCTGGCCGCGCAGCAACAGATGGAAGGC
CTCCTGGCGCCGCACCGGCCCAAGGAGCCCGCGTGGTTCCTGGCCACCGTCGGAGTCTCGCCCGACCACC
AGGGCAAGGGTCTGGGCAGCGCCGTCGTGCTCCCCGGAGTGGAGGCGGCCGAGCGCGCCGGGGTGCCCGC
CTTCCTGGAGACCTCCGCGCCCCGCAACCTCCCCTTCTACGAGCGGCTCGGCTTCACCGTCACCGCCGAC
GTCGAGGTGCCCGAAGGACCGCGCACCTGGTGCATGACCCGCAAGCCCGGTGCCTGAACGCGTTAAGTCG
ACAATCAACCTCTGGATTACAAAATTTGTGAAAGATTGACTGGTATTCTTAACTATGTTGCTCCTTTTAC
GCTATGTGGATACGCTGCTTTAATGCCTTTGTATCATGCTATTGCTTCCCGTATGGCTTTCATTTTCTCC
TCCTTGTATAAATCCTGGTTGCTGTCTCTTTATGAGGAGTTGTGGCCCGTTGTCAGGCAACGTGGCGTGG
TGTGCACTGTGTTTGCTGACGCAACCCCCACTGGTTGGGGCATTGCCACCACCTGTCAGCTCCTTTCCGG
GACTTTCGCTTTCCCCCTCCCTATTGCCACGGCGGAACTCATCGCCGCCTGCCTTGCCCGCTGCTGGACA
GGGGCTCGGCTGTTGGGCACTGACAATTCCGTGGTGTTGTCGGGGAAATCATCGTCCTTTCCTTGGCTGC
TCGCCTGTGTTGCCACCTGGATTCTGCGCGGGACGTCCTTCTGCTACGTCCCTTCGGCCCTCAATCCAGC
GGACCTTCCTTCCCGCGGCCTGCTGCCGGCTCTGCGGCCTCTTCCGCGTCTTCGCCTTCGCCCTCAGACG
AGTCGGATCTCCCTTTGGGCCGCCTCCCCGCGTCGACTTTAAGACCAATGACTTACAAGGCAGCTGTAGA
TCTTAGCCACTTTTTAAAAGAAAAGGGGGGACTGGAAGGGCTAATTCACTCCCAACGAAGACAAGATCTG
CTTTTTGCTTGTACTGGGTCTCTCTGGTTAGACCAGATCTGAGCCTGGGAGCTCTCTGGCTAACTAGGGA
ACCCACTGCTTAAGCCTCAATAAAGCTTGCCTTGAGTGCTTCAAGTAGTGTGTGCCCGTCTGTTGTGTGA
CTCTGGTAACTAGAGATCCCTCAGACCCTTTTAGTCAGTGTGGAAAATCTCTAGCAGTACGTATAGTAGT
TCATGTCATCTTATTATTCAGTATTTATAACTTGCAAAGAAATGAATATCAGAGAGTGAGAGGAACTTGT
TTATTGCAGCTTATAATGGTTACAAATAAAGCAATAGCATCACAAATTTCACAAATAAAGCATTTTTTTC
ACTGCATTCTAGTTGTGGTTTGTCCAAACTCATCAATGTATCTTATCATGTCTGGCTCTAGCTATCCCGC
CCCTAACTCCGCCCATCCCGCCCCTAACTCCGCCCAGTTCCGCCCATTCTCCGCCCCATGGCTGACTAAT
TTTTTTTATTTATGCAGAGGCCGAGGCCGCCTCGGCCTCTGAGCTATTCCAGAAGTAGTGAGGAGGCTTT
TTTGGAGGCCTAGGGACGTACCCAATTCGCCCTATAGTGAGTCGTATTACGCGCGCTCACTGGCCGTCGT
TTTACAACGTCGTGACTGGGAAAACCCTGGCGTTACCCAACTTAATCGCCTTGCAGCACATCCCCCTTTC
GCCAGCTGGCGTAATAGCGAAGAGGCCCGCACCGATCGCCCTTCCCAACAGTTGCGCAGCCTGAATGGCG
AATGGG
[124 nt withheld, positions 3367-3490]
C
[91 nt withheld, positions 3492-3582]
A
[49 nt withheld, positions 3584-3632]
CCTTTGACGTTGGAGTCCACGTTCTTT
[37 nt withheld, positions 3660-3696]
ACCCTATCTCGGTCTATTCTTTTGATTTATAAGGGATTTTGCCGATTTCGGCCTATTGGTTAAAAAATGA
GCTGATTTAACAAAAATTTAACGCGAATTTTAACAAAATATTAACGCTTACAATTTAGGTGGCACTTTTC
GGGGAAATGTGCGCGGAACCCCTATTTGTTTATTTTTCTAAATACATTCAAATATGTATCCGCTCATGAG
ACAATAACCCTGATAAATGCTTCAATAATATTGAAAAAGGAAGAGTATGAGTATTCAACATTTCCGTGTC
GCCCTTATTCCCTTTTTTGCGGCATTTTGCCTTCCTGTTTTTGCTCACCCAGAAACGCTGGTGAAAGTAA
AAGATGCTGAAGATCAGTTGGGTGCACGAGTGGGTTACATCGAACTGGATCTCAACAGCGGTAAGATCCT
TGAGAGTTTTCGCCCCGAAGAACGTTTTCCAATGATGAGCACTTTTAAAGTTCTGCTATGTGGCGCGGTA
TTATCCCGTATTGACGCCGGGCAAGAGCAACTCGGTCGCCGCATACACTATTCTCAGAATGACTTGGTTG
AGTACTCACCAGTCACAGAAAAGCATCTTACGGATGGCATGACAGTAAGAGAATTATGCAGTGCTGCCAT
AACCATGAGTGATAACACTGCGGCCAACTTACTTCTGACAACGATCGGAGGACCGAAGGAGCTAACCGCT
TTTTTGCACAACATGGGGGATCATGTAACTCGCCTTGATCGTTGGGAACCGGAGCTGAATGAAGCCATAC
CAAACGACGAGCGTGACACCACGATGCCTGTAGCAATGGCAACAACGTTGCGCAAACTATTAACTGGCGA
ACTACTTACTCTAGCTTCCCGGCAACAATTAATAGACTGGATGGAGGCGGATAAAGTTGCAGGACCACTT
CTGCGCTCGGCCCTTCCGGCTGGCTGGTTTATTGCTGATAAATCTGGAGCCGGTGAGCGTGGGTCTCGCG
GTATCATTGCAGCACTGGGGCCAGATGGTAAGCCCTCCCGTATCGTAGTTATCTACACGACGGGGAGTCA
GGCAACTATGGATGAACGAAATAGACAGATCGCTGAGATAGGTGCCTCACTGATTAAGCATTGGTAACTG
TCAGACCAAGTTTACTCATATATACTTTAGATTGATTTAAAACTTCATTTTTAATTTAAAAGGATCTAGG
TGAAGATCCTTTTTGATAATCTCATGACCAAAATCCCTTAACGTGAGTTTTCGTTCCACTGAGCGTCAGA
CCCCGTAGAAAAGATCAAAGGATCTTCTTGAGATCCTTTTTTTCTGCGCGTAATCTGCTGCTTGCAAACA
AAAAAACCACCGCTACCAGCGGTGGTTTGTTTGCCGGATCAAGAGCTACCAACTCTTTTTCCGAAGGTAA
CTGGCTTCAGCAGAGCGCAGATACCAAATACTGTTCTTCTAGTGTAGCCGTAGTTAGGCCACCACTTCAA
GAACTCTGTAGCACCGCCTACATACCTCGCTCTGCTAATCCTGTTACCAGTGGCTGCTGCCAGTGGCGAT
AAGTCGTGTCTTACCGGGTTGGACTCAAGACGATAGTTACCGGATAAGGCGCAGCGGTCGGGCTGAACGG
GGGGTTCGTGCACACAGCCCAGCTTGGAGCGAACGACCTACACCGAACTGAGATACCTACAGCGTGAGCT
ATGAGAAAGCGCCACGCTTCCCGAAGGGAGAAAGGCGGACAGGTATCCGGTAAGCGGCAGGGTCGGAACA
GGAGAGCGCACGAGGGAGCTTCCAGGGGGAAACGCCTGGTATCTTTATAGTCCTGTCGGGTTTCGCCACC
TCTGACTTGAGCGTCGATTTTTGTGATGCTCGTCAGGGGGGCGGAGCCTATGGAAAAACGCCAGCAACGC
GGCCTTTTTACGGTTCCTGGCCTTTTGCTGGCCTTTTGCTCACATGTTCTTTCCTGCGTTATCCCCTGAT
TCTGTGGATAACCGTATTACCGCCTTTGAGTGAGCTGATACCGCTCGCCGCAGCCGAACGACCGAGCGCA
GCGAGTCAGTGAGCGAGGAAGCGGAAGAGCGCCCAATACGCAAACCGCCTCTCCCCGCGCGTTGGCCGAT
TCATTAATGCAGCTGGCACGACAGGTTTCCCGACTGGAAAGCGGGCAGTGAGCGCAACGCAATTAATGTG
AGTTAGCTCACTCATTAGGCACCCCAGGCTTTACACTTTATGCTTCCGGCTCGTATGTTGTGTGGAATTG
TGAGCGGATAACAATTTCACACAGGAAACAGCTATGACCATGATTACGCCAAGCGCGCAATTAACCCTCA
CTAAAGGGAACAAAAGCTGGAGCTGCAAGCTTAATGTAGTCTTATGCAATACTCTTGTAGTCTTGCAACA
TGGTAACGATGAGTTAGCAACATGCCTTACAAGGAGAGAAAAAGCACCGTGCATGCCGATTGGTGGAAGT
AAGGTGGTACGATCGTGCCTTATTAGGAAGGCAACAGACGGGTCTGACATGGATTGGACGAACCACTGAA
TTGCCGCATTGCAGAGATATTGTATTTAAGTGCCTAGCTCGATACATAAACGGGTCTCTCTGGTTAGACC
AGATCTGAGCCTGGGAGCTCTCTGGCTAACTAGGGAACCCACTGCTTAAGCCTCAATAAAGCTTGCCTTG
AGTGCTTCAAGTAGTGTGTGCCCGTCTGTTGTGTGACTCTGGTAACTAGAGATCCCTCAGACCCTTTTAG
TCAGTGTGGAAAATCTCTAGCAGTGGCGCCCGAACAGGGACTTGAAAGCGAAAGGGAAACCAGAGGAGCT
CTCTCGACGCAGGACTCGGCTTGCTGAAGCGCGCACGGCAAGAGGCGAGGGGCGGCGACTGGTGAGTACG
CCAAAAATTTTGACTAGCGGAGGCTAGAAGGAGAGAGATGGGTGCGAGAGCGTCAGTATTAAGCGGGGGA
GAATTAGATCGCGATGGGAAAAAATTCGGTTAAGGCCAGGGGGAAAGAAAAAATATAAATTAAAACATAT
AGTATGGGCAAGCAGGGAGCTAGAACGATTCGCAGTTAATCCTGGCCTGTTAGAAACATCAGAAGGCTGT
AGACAAATACTGGGACAGCTACAACCATCCCTTCAGACAGGATCAGAAGAACTTAGATCATTATATAATA
CAGTAGCAACCCTCTATTGTGTGCATCAAAGGATAGAGATAAAAGACACCAAGGAAGCTTTAGACAAGAT
AGAGGAAGAGCAAAACAAAAGTAAGACCACCGCACAGCAAGCGGCCGCTGATCTTCAGACCTGGAGGAGG
AGATATGAGGGACAATTGGAGAAGTGAATTATATAAATATAAAGTAGTAAAAATTGAACCATTAGGAGTA
GCACCCACCAAGGCAAAGAGAAGAGTGGTGCAGAGAGAAAAAAGAGCAGTGGGAATAGGAGCTTTGTTCC
TTGGGTTCTTGGGAGCAGCAGGAAGCACTATGGGCGCAGCGTCAATGACGCTGACGGTACAGGCCAGACA
ATTATTGTCTGGTATAGTGCAGCAGCAGAACAATTTGCTGAGGGCTATTGAGGCGCAACAGCATCTGTTG
CAACTCACAGTCTGGGGCATCAAGCAGCTCCAGGCAAGAATCCTGGCTGTGGAAAGATACCTAAAGGATC
AACAGCTCCTGGGGATTTGGGGTTGCTCTGGAAAACTCATTTGCACCACTGCTGTGCCTTGGAATGCTAG
TTGGAGTAATAAATCTCTGGAACAGATTTGGAATCACACGACCTGGATGGAGTGGGACAGAGAAATTAAC
AATTACACAAGCTTAATACACTCCTTAATTGAAGAATCGCAAAACCAGCAAGAAAAGAATGAACAAGAAT
TATTGGAATTAGATAAATGGGCAAGTTTGTGGAATTGGTTTAACATAACAAATTGGCTGTGGTATATAAA
ATTATTCATAATGATAGTAGGAGGCTTGGTAGGTTTAAGAATAGTTTTTGCTGTACTTTCTATAGTGAAT
AGAGTTAGGCAGGGATATTCACCATTATCGTTTCAGACCCACCTCCCAACCCCGAGGGGACCCAGAGAGG
GCCTATTTCCCATGATTCCTTCATATTTGCATATACGATACAAGGCTGTTAGAGAGATAATTAGAATTAA
TTTGACTGTAAACACAAAGATATTAGTACAAAATACGTGACGTAGAAAGTAATAATTTCTTGGGTAGTTT
GCAGTTTTAAAATTATGTTTTAAAATGGACTATCATATGCTTACCGTAACTTGAAAGTATTTCGATTTCT
TGGCTTTATATATCTTGTGGAAAGGACGAAACACCGGAATCGCCACCGACCAACTGGTTTTAGAGCTAGA
AATAGCAAGTTAAAATAAGGCTAGTCCGTTATCAACTTGAAAAAGTGGCACCGAGTCGGTGCTTTTTTAA
GCTTGGCGTAACTAGATCTTGAGACAAATGGCAGTATTCATCCACAATTTTAAAAGAAAAGGGGGGATTG
GGGGGTACAGTGCAGGGGAAAGAATAGTAGACATAATAGCAACAGACATACAAACTAAAGAATTACAAAA
ACAAATTACAAAAATTCAAAATTTTCGGGTTTATTACAGGGACAGCAGAGATCCACTTTGGCGCCGGCTC
GAGGGGG
