>Addgene plasmid #76925 | WNK3 gRNA (BRDN0001146119) | depositor partial sequence | sequence record 144385 | Target Sequence
GAATCGCCACCGACCAACTG
