>Addgene plasmid #76925 | WNK3 gRNA (BRDN0001146119) | addgene partial sequence | sequence record 186773 | hU6-F
AAGTAATAATTTCTTGGGTAGTTTGCAGTTTTAAAATTATGTTTTAAAATGGACTATCATATGCTTACCG
TAACTTGAAAGTATTTCGATTTCTTGGCTTTATATATCTTGTGGAAAGGACGAAACACCGGAATCGCCAC
CGACCAACTGGTTTTAGAGCTAGAAATAGCAAGTTAAAATAAGGCTAGTCCGTTATCAACTTGAAAAAGT
GGCACCGAGTCGGTGCTTTTTTAAGCTTGGCGTAACTAGATCTTGAGACAAATGGCAGTATTCATCCACA
ATTTTAAAAGAAAAGGGGGGATTGGGGGGTACAGTGCAGGGGAAAGAATAGTAGACATAATAGCAACAGA
CATACAAACTAAAGAATTACAAAAACAAATTACAAAAATTCAAAATTTTCGGGTTTATTACAGGGACAGC
AGAGATCCACTTTGGCGCCGGCTCGAGGGGGCCCGGGTGCAAAGATGGATAAAGTTTTAAACAGAGAGGA
ATCTTTGCAGCTAATGGACCTTCTAGGTCTTGAAAGGAGTGGGAATTGGCTCCGGTGCCCGTCAGTGGGC
AGAGCGCACA
